Addgene plasmid #36289: pDDRFP-A1
Depositing lab: Robert Campbell. Depositing organization: University of Alberta. Publication: A fluorogenic red fluorescent protein heterodimer. Alford SC, Abdelfattah AS, Ding Y, Campbell RE. Chem Biol. 2012 Mar 23;19(3):353-60. 10.1016/j.chembiol.2012.01.006 PubMed 22444590.
Backbone
  Vector backbone: pBad
  Backbone manufacturer: Life Technologies
  Backbone size w/o insert (bp): 4100
  Total vector size (bp): 4800
  Vector type: Bacterial Expression
Growth in bacteria
  Bacterial resistance: Ampicillin, 100 μg/mL
  Growth temperature: 37°C
  Growth strain: DH10B
  Copy number: Unknown
Gene/Insert
  Gene/Insert name: Dimerization dependent RFP A1
  Insert size (bp): 700
  Tag / fusion protein: His tag (N terminal on backbone)
  Cloning method: Restriction Enzyme; 5′ cloning site XhoI (not destroyed); 3′ cloning site HindIII (not destroyed)
  Sequencing primers: 5′ ATGCCATAGCATTTTTATCC; 3′ GATTTAATCTGTATCAGG
Terms and licenses: Academic/Nonprofit Terms; Industry Terms: Not Available to Industry
How to cite: pDDRFP-A1 was a gift from Robert Campbell (Addgene plasmid # 36289 ; http://n2t.net/addgene:36289 ; RRID:Addgene_36289)
