[The description below was written by a language model from this plasmid's Addgene catalogue record.]
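Description:
pDDRFP-A1 is a bacterial expression plasmid built on the commercial pBad backbone, with a total size of about 4.8 kb, of which roughly 4.1 kb is vector and about 700 bp is insert. It is maintained in E. coli under ampicillin selection. The record lists its copy number as unknown and gives no annotated feature table, so the origin of replication and the promoter are not explicitly stated. pBad-family vectors generally drive expression from the arabinose-inducible araBAD promoter under control of the AraC regulator, which allows tunable, tightly repressed expression in bacteria.

The insert encodes the A1 copy of a dimerization-dependent red fluorescent protein (ddRFP), cloned between XhoI and HindIII sites that are both retained, so the coding sequence can be excised or exchanged. It sits in frame with an N-terminal His tag supplied by the backbone, which permits purification of the protein by immobilised metal affinity chromatography. According to the associated publication title, ddRFP is a fluorogenic red fluorescent protein heterodimer, meaning that fluorescence arises or increases when the two partner monomers associate. This construct supplies only the A1 component, and a complementary partner would have to be provided from a separate construct.

The plasmid is suited to producing and purifying the tagged A1 protein in E. coli for in vitro characterisation, and it can serve as a template source for subcloning the A1 coding sequence into fusion constructs. Such fusions could be used in fluorogenic assays of protein–protein interaction or related biosensor designs. The record does not describe specific downstream applications beyond bacterial expression.
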