>Addgene plasmid #36289 | pDDRFP-A1 | addgene partial sequence | sequence record 46482 | pBAD-Fwd
GCTTTTTATCGCAACTCTCTACTGTTTCTCCATACCCGTTTTTTGGGCTAACAGGAGGAATTAACCATGG
GGGGTTCTCATCATCATCATCATCATGGTATGGCTAGCATGACTGGTGGACAGCAAATGGGTCGGGATCT
GTACGACGATGACGATAAGGATCCGAGCTCGAGAATGGTGAGCAAGAGCGAGGAGGTCATCAAAGAGTTC
ATGCGCTTCAAGGTGCGCTTGGAGGGCTCCATGAACGGCCACGAGTTCGAGATCGAGGGCGAGGGCGAGG
GCCGCCCCTACGAGGGCACCCAGACCGCCAAGCTGAAGGTGACCAAGGGCGGCCCCCTGCCCTTCGCCTG
GGACATCCTGTCCCCCCAGATCATGTACGGCTCCAAGGCGTACGTGAAGCACCCCGCCGACGTCCCCGAT
TACATGAAGCTGTCCTTCCCCGAGGGCTTCAAGTGGGAGCGCGTGATGCACTTCGAGGACGGCGGTCTGG
TGACCGTGACTCAGGACACCTCCCTGCAGGACGGCACGCTGATCTACAAGGTGAAGATGCGCGGCACCAA
CTTCCCCCCCGACGGCCCCGTAATGCAGAAGAAGACCTTGGGCTGGGATTATGCCACCGAGCGCCTGTAC
CCCGAAGACGGCGTGCTGAAGGGCGAGCTTCTGGGGCGCCTGAAGCTGAAGGACGGCGGCCTCAACCTGG
TGGAGTTCAAGACCATCTACATGGCCAAGAAGCCCGTGCAACTGCCCGGCTACTACTTCGTGGACACCAA
GCTGGGCATCACCTCCCACAACGAGGACTACACCATCGTGGAACAGTACGAGCGCTCCGA
